Addgene plasmid #20595: pWZL Neo Myr Flag PRKAA1
Depositing lab: William Hahn & Jean Zhao. Depositing organization: Dana-Farber Cancer Institute. Publication: Integrative Genomic Approaches Identify IKBKE as a Breast Cancer Oncogene (Kinase Library Clones). Boehm JS, Zhao JJ, Yao J, Kim SY, Firestein R, Dunn IF, Sjostrom SK, Garraway LA, Weremowicz S, Richardson AL, Greulich H, Stewart CJ, Mulvey LA, Shen RR, Ambrogio L, Hirozane-Kishikawa T, Hill DE, Vidal M, Meyerson M, Grenier JK, Hinkle G, Root DE, Roberts TM, Lander ES, Polyak K, Hahn WC. Cell. 2007 Jun 15. 129(6):1065-1079. 10.1016/j.cell.2007.03.052 PubMed 17574021.
Backbone
  Vector backbone: pWZL-Neo-Myr-Flag-DEST
  Backbone manufacturer: William Hahn Lab (available at Addgene, #15300)
  Vector type: Mammalian Expression, Retroviral
  Selectable markers: Neomycin (select with G418)
Growth in bacteria
  Bacterial resistance: Ampicillin, 100 μg/mL
  Growth temperature: 37°C
  Growth strain: Stbl3
  Growth instructions: Stbl3 cells to prevent recombination.
  Copy number: Unknown
Gene/Insert
  Gene/Insert name: PRKAA1 (alt name: protein kinase, AMP-activated, alpha 1 catalytic subunit)
  Species: H. sapiens (human)
  Entrez Gene: PRKAA1 (a.k.a. AMPK, AMPK alpha 1, AMPKa1)
  Tag / fusion protein: Myr (N terminal on backbone); Flag (N terminal on backbone)
  Cloning method: Gateway Cloning
  Sequencing primers: 5′ pWZL-Fwd (GAA CCT CCT CGT TCG ACC); 3′ pWZL-Rev (TTC CGG GCC CTC ACA TTG)
Resource information
  A portion of this plasmid was derived from a plasmid made by: 2-H5
Terms and licenses: Academic/Nonprofit Terms; Industry Terms: Not Available to Industry
Depositor comments: ORFs were cloned into Gateway compatible pEntry vectors. An LR recombination reaction was performed to move the ORF to pWZL-Neo-Myr-Flag DEST such that the ORF would have 5' myristoylation and flag tags. This plasmid is part of a kinase library, and the gene has been verified, but has not been fully sequenced for minor mutations. Please see the following link for plasmids from this article that are not part of the kinase library http://www.addgene.org/pubmed/17574021 Addgene's sequencing results suggest that the best reference sequence for the PRKAA1 insert in this plasmid is AB022017.1.
How to cite: pWZL Neo Myr Flag PRKAA1 was a gift from William Hahn & Jean Zhao (Addgene plasmid # 20595 ; http://n2t.net/addgene:20595 ; RRID:Addgene_20595)
