[The description below was written by a language model from this plasmid's Addgene catalogue record.]
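Description:
pWZL Neo Myr Flag PRKAA1 is a retroviral mammalian expression plasmid built on the Gateway-compatible pWZL-Neo-Myr-Flag-DEST backbone. It is propagated in bacteria under ampicillin selection, and a recombination-deficient strain is recommended because retroviral vectors of this kind carry repeated sequences that can rearrange. Its copy number is recorded as unknown. In mammalian cells, the neomycin resistance marker allows stably transduced populations to be selected with G418. No feature table accompanies the record, so the promoter driving the insert, the bacterial origin and the arrangement of the viral elements are not explicitly stated.

The payload is the human PRKAA1 open reading frame, which encodes the alpha 1 catalytic subunit of AMP-activated protein kinase (AMPK). It was first cloned into a Gateway entry vector and then moved into the destination vector by an LR recombination reaction. This places the ORF in frame behind two N-terminal elements supplied by the backbone: a myristoylation signal and a Flag epitope. A myristoylation signal directs lipid modification and membrane targeting of the fusion protein, a strategy commonly used to promote kinase activation. The Flag tag allows detection or immunoprecipitation of the expressed protein.

The construct belongs to a library of myristoylated, Flag-tagged kinase clones made for a genomic study aimed at identifying oncogenic kinases in breast cancer. It is suited to retrovirus-mediated stable expression of membrane-targeted PRKAA1 in gain-of-function experiments. The depositor notes that the identity of the gene was verified but the insert was not fully sequenced, so minor mutations cannot be excluded.
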