>Addgene plasmid #20595 | pWZL Neo Myr Flag PRKAA1 | addgene partial sequence | sequence record 26420 | 20595 with pWZL-Fwd
CTCCTTCTCTAGGCGCCGGCCGGATCCAGAATTCGCCACCATGGGGTCTTCAAAATCTAAACCAAAGGAC
CCCAGCCAGCGCCGGCGCAGGATCCGAGGTTACCTTGACTACAAAGACGATGACGACAAGCAATTGACAA
GTTTGTACAAAAAAGTTGGCATGGCGACAGCCGAGAAGCAGAAACACGACGGGCGGGTGAAGATCGGCCA
CTACATTCTGGGTGACACGCTGGGGGTCGGCACCTTCGGCAAAGTGAAGGTTGGCAAACATGAATTGACT
GGGCATAAAGTAGCTGTGAAGATACTCAATCGACAGAAGATTCGGAGCCTTGATGTGGTAGGAAAAATCC
GCAGAGAAATTCAGAACCTCAAGCTTTTCAGGCATCCTCATATAATTAAACTGTACCAGGTCATCAGTAC
ACCATCTGATATTTTCATGGTGATGGAATATGTCTCAGGAGGAGAGCTATTTGATTATATCTGTAAGAAT
GGAAGGCTGGATGAAAAAGAAAGTCGGCGTCTGTTCCAACAGATCCTTTCTGGTGTGGATTATTGTCACA
GGCATATGGTGGTCCATAGAGATTTGAAACCTGAAAATGTCCTGCTTGATGCACACATGAATGCAAAGAT
AGCTGATTTTGGTCTTTCAAACATGATGTCAGATGGTGAATTTTTAAGAACAAGTTGTGGCTCACCCAAC
TATGCTGCACCAGAAGTAATTTC
