>Addgene plasmid #20595 | pWZL Neo Myr Flag PRKAA1 | addgene partial sequence | sequence record 86319 | pWZL-R 5'-TTCCGGGCCCTCACATTG-3'
ACCGGAATTGGTCGACTAGATCAAACCACTTTGTACAAGAAAGTTGGCAATTGTGCAAGAATTTTAATTA
GATTTGCACACATCTCAAAAAATTCTATTGTGTGACTTCCAGGTCTTGGAGTTAGGTCAACAGGAGAAGA
GTCAAGTGAGGTCACAGATGAGGTAAGAGAAACTTCTGAGGATTTTCCTTGAGCCTCAGCATCTGAATCA
CTCCTTTGGCAAGATCGATAGTTGCTAACTGATCCCGATCTCTGTGGAGTAGCAGTCCCTGATTTGGCTT
CTGTAATTTCATCATCAATACTACGGAAATCCAGTAGATAAGTTCTACTATCCACTTGGTATAACTGTAG
ACTCATTTTGGAGTAAGTGCTTGTCACAGGATTCTTCCTTCGTACACGCAAATAATATGGGTTTACAACC
TTCCATTCATAATCCAATTGTTTGATTGCTCTACATACTTCTGCCATAATATCATTTGGTCGACTTTGAC
TTCTAATTCCTAAATGCCATTTTGCTTTCCTTACACCTTGGTGTTTGGATTTCTGTGGATTTAATTCATC
AAGGGTATGGCGTGCCCTTGGTGTTTCAGCAACCAAGAATGGTACTCTTTCAGGATGGGGCCGAGTCAGG
TGATGATCATCAAGAAAAGAATCAGGTGGGCTTGTCGCCAAATAGAAATTTTTGGCTTCATTCATTATTC
TCCTGTTATCTATTATGAGATGGTAGGCAACTGCCAAAGGATCCTGGTGATTTCTGTTGTAAAGACAGCT
GAGAACTTCCTCTTCTGAGCACTCAAACTTTTCACATACTTCTTTTAAGGCTTCATCATCAATCATGGTT
GAACTATATGATGGATCCTCAGGAAAGAGATATTTTGGAAGGTCCTGTTTAAACCATTCATGTT
